Addgene plasmid #236094: pcDNA4TO_24xGCN4_PCC_24xPP7
Purpose: Constitutively encodes 24xGCN4-PCC-24xPP7 stem loops, for visualization of the Pcc mRNA.
Depositing lab: Maria Barna. Depositing organization: Stanford University. Publication: A subcellular map of translational machinery composition and regulation at the single-molecule level. Zhang Z, Xu A, Bai Y, Chen Y, Cates K, Kerr C, Bermudez A, Susanto TT, Wysong K, Garcia Marques FJ, Nolan GP, Pitteri S, Barna M. Science. 2025 Mar 7;387(6738):eadn2623. doi: 10.1126/science.adn2623. Epub 2025 Mar 7. PubMed 40048539.
Backbone
  Vector backbone: pcDNA4TO
  Vector type: Mammalian Expression
Growth in bacteria
  Bacterial resistance: Ampicillin, 100 μg/mL
  Growth temperature: 37°C
  Growth strain: DH5alpha
  Copy number: High Copy
Gene/Insert
  Gene/Insert name: 24xGCN4-PCC-24xPP7
  Species: Synthetic
  Cloning method: Gibson Cloning
Terms and licenses: Academic/Nonprofit Terms; Industry Terms: Not Available to Industry
How to cite: pcDNA4TO_24xGCN4_PCC_24xPP7 was a gift from Maria Barna (Addgene plasmid # 236094 ; http://n2t.net/addgene:236094 ; RRID:Addgene_236094)
