[The description below was written by a language model from this plasmid's Addgene catalogue record and pLannotate feature annotations shown in this document.]
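Description:
pcDNA4TO_24xGCN4_PCC_24xPP7 is a mammalian expression plasmid of about 10.6 kb, built on the pcDNA4/TO backbone by Gibson cloning. It serves as a reporter for imaging a single mRNA species and its translation. In E. coli it is maintained by a high-copy ColE1/pUC-type origin and selected with ampicillin through the β-lactamase gene. An f1 origin is also present. For mammalian cells, the backbone carries a Zeocin/bleomycin resistance gene (Sh ble) with an SV40 poly(A) signal. The SV40 early promoter drives it in mammalian cells and the EM7 promoter drives it in bacteria.

The payload is transcribed from the CMV enhancer/promoter and terminated by the bGH polyadenylation signal. Short tet operator matches lie just downstream of the promoter, as expected for the TO backbone. Expression would therefore be repressible in cells that supply Tet repressor, whereas the record describes it as constitutive. The open reading frame begins with an array of GCN4 peptide epitopes (SunTag), stated to be 24 copies, although the annotation software detects only a few of them. Next comes a coding sequence that matches mouse Pcca, the alpha subunit of mitochondrial propionyl-CoA carboxylase. Downstream of Pcca, twelve evenly spaced short hits are labelled as MCS fragments. They fall where the 24xPP7 stem-loop array should be and probably reflect its repeat units rather than true cloning sites.

PP7 hairpins in the transcript bind fluorescently tagged PP7 coat protein, which marks individual mRNA molecules. Nascent GCN4 epitopes can be bound by an scFv-fluorescent protein fusion, which reports active translation. These binding proteins must be supplied from other constructs. The stated purpose is visualization of the Pcc mRNA in cells.
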