Features (pLannotate 1.2.2; 37 found; start..end, strand, type, name):
     28..80      -  misc_feature   bom (fragment): basis of mobility region from pBR322
    235..614     +  enhancer       CMV enhancer: human cytomegalovirus immediate early enhancer
    615..818     +  promoter       CMV promoter: human cytomegalovirus (CMV) immediate early promoter
    820..839     +  promoter       PLtetO-1 promoter (fragment): modified phage lambda PL promoter with tet operator sites (Lutz and Bujard, 1997)
    841..860     +  promoter       PLtetO-1 promoter (fragment): modified phage lambda PL promoter with tet operator sites (Lutz and Bujard, 1997)
    868..901     +  promoter       TRE3GV promoter (fragment): 3rd-generation Tet-responsive promoter that can be activated by binding of Tet-On® 3G, optimized for retroviral and lentiviral vectors
   1059..1115    +  CDS            GCN4_v4: GCN4 peptide optimized to improve solubility while preserving binding to an scFv-GFP fusion protein (Tanenbaum et al., 2014)
   1433..1456    +  CDS            GCN4_v4 (fragment): GCN4 peptide optimized to improve solubility while preserving binding to an scFv-GFP fusion protein (Tanenbaum et al., 2014)
   1725..1747    +  CDS            GCN4_v4 (fragment): GCN4 peptide optimized to improve solubility while preserving binding to an scFv-GFP fusion protein (Tanenbaum et al., 2014)
   2799..4967    +  CDS            Pcca: PCCA_MOUSE - Experimental evidence at protein level: Swiss-Prot protein existence level 1. This is one of the 2 subunits of the biotin-dependent propionyl-CoA carboxylase (PCC), a mitochondrial enzyme involved in the catabolism of odd chain fatty acids, branched-chain amino acids isoleucine, threonine, methionine, and valine and other metabolites. Propionyl-CoA carboxylase catalyzes the carboxylation of propionyl- CoA/propanoyl-CoA to D-methylmalonyl-CoA/(S)-methylmalonyl-CoA (By similarity). Within the holoenzyme, the alpha subunit catalyzes the ATP-dependent carboxylation of the biotin carri
   5073..5091    -  misc_feature   MCS (fragment): pUC18/19 multiple cloning site
   5194..5212    -  misc_feature   MCS (fragment): pUC18/19 multiple cloning site
   5315..5333    -  misc_feature   MCS (fragment): pUC18/19 multiple cloning site
   5436..5454    -  misc_feature   MCS (fragment): pUC18/19 multiple cloning site
   5557..5575    -  misc_feature   MCS (fragment): pUC18/19 multiple cloning site
   5678..5696    -  misc_feature   MCS (fragment): pUC18/19 multiple cloning site
   5799..5817    -  misc_feature   MCS (fragment): pUC18/19 multiple cloning site
   5920..5938    -  misc_feature   MCS (fragment): pUC18/19 multiple cloning site
   6041..6059    -  misc_feature   MCS (fragment): pUC18/19 multiple cloning site
   6162..6180    -  misc_feature   MCS (fragment): pUC18/19 multiple cloning site
   6283..6301    -  misc_feature   MCS (fragment): pUC18/19 multiple cloning site
   6404..6422    -  misc_feature   MCS (fragment): pUC18/19 multiple cloning site
   6575..6799    +  polyA_signal   bGH poly(A) signal: bovine growth hormone polyadenylation signal
   6803..6824    +  promoter       SV40 promoter (fragment): SV40 enhancer and early promoter
   6845..7273    +  rep_origin     f1 ori (sequence partly withheld): f1 bacteriophage origin of replication; arrow indicates direction of (+) strand synthesis
   7287..7616    +  promoter       SV40 promoter: SV40 enhancer and early promoter
   7664..7711    +  promoter       EM7 promoter: synthetic bacterial promoter&nbsp
   7730..8104    +  CDS            BleoR: antibiotic-binding protein; Sh ble from Streptoalloteichus hindustanus; confers resistance to bleomycin, phleomycin, and Zeocin™
   8114..8239    +  CDS            ble (fragment): BLE_KLEPN - Experimental evidence at protein level: Swiss-Prot protein existence level 1. Binding protein with a strong affinity to the bleomycin family of antibiotics. Binds to CL990; an antimitotic-antibiotic compound. From Klebsiella pneumoniae.
   8234..8355    +  polyA_signal   SV40 poly(A) signal: SV40 polyadenylation signal
   8428..8444    -  protein_bind   lac operator: The lac repressor binds to the lac operator to inhibit transcription in E. coli. This inhibition can be relieved by adding lactose or isopropyl-β-D-thiogalactopyranoside (IPTG). lac repressor encoded by lacI
   8452..8482    -  promoter       lac promoter: promoter for the E. coli lac operon
   8497..8518    -  protein_bind   CAP binding site: CAP binding activates transcription in the presence of cAMP. E. coli catabolite activator protein
   8531..8623    -  CDS            lacI (fragment): lac repressor; lacI; The lac repressor binds to the lac operator to inhibit transcription in E. coli. This inhibition can be relieved by adding lactose or isopropyl-β-D-thiogalactopyranoside (IPTG).
   8806..9394    -  rep_origin     ori: high-copy-number ColE1/pMB1/pBR322/pUC origin of replication
   9565..10425   -  CDS            AmpR: β-lactamase; bla; confers resistance to ampicillin, carbenicillin, and related antibiotics
  10426..10530   -  promoter       AmpR promoter: bla
>Addgene plasmid #236094 | pcDNA4TO_24xGCN4_PCC_24xPP7 | addgene full sequence | sequence record 468103 | Addgene NGS Result
GACGGATCGGGAGATCTCCCGATCCCCTATGGTGCACTCTCAGTACAATCTGCTCTGATGCCGCATAGTT
AAGCCAGTATCTGCTCCCTGCTTGTGTGTTGGAGGTCGCTGAGTAGTGCGCGAGCAAAATTTAAACTACA
ACAAGGCAAGGCTTGACCGACAATTGCATGAAGAATCTGCTTAGGGTTAGGCGTTTTGCGCTGCTTCGCG
ATGTACGGGCCAGATATACGCGTTGACATTGATTATTGACTAGTTATTAATAGTAATCAATTACGGGGTC
ATTAGTTCATAGCCCATATATGGAGTTCCGCGTTACATAACTTACGGTAAATGGCCCGCCTGGCTGACCG
CCCAACGACCCCCGCCCATTGACGTCAATAATGACGTATGTTCCCATAGTAACGCCAATAGGGACTTTCC
ATTGACGTCAATGGGTGGAGTATTTACGGTAAACTGCCCACTTGGCAGTACATCAAGTGTATCATATGCC
AAGTACGCCCCCTATTGACGTCAATGACGGTAAATGGCCCGCCTGGCATTATGCCCAGTACATGACCTTA
TGGGACTTTCCTACTTGGCAGTACATCTACGTATTAGTCATCGCTATTACCATGGTGATGCGGTTTTGGC
AGTACATCAATGGGCGTGGATAGCGGTTTGACTCACGGGGATTTCCAAGTCTCCACCCCATTGACGTCAA
TGGGAGTTTGTTTTGGCACCAAAATCAACGGGACTTTCCAAAATGTCGTAACAACTCCGCCCCATTGACG
CAAATGGGCGGTAGGCGTGTACGGTGGGAGGTCTATATAAGCAGAGCTCTCCCTATCAGTGATAGAGATC
TCCCTATCAGTGATAGAGATCGTCGACGAGCTCGTTTAGTGAACCGTCAGATCGCCTGGAGACGCCATCC
ACGCTGTTTTGACCTCCATAGAAGACACCGGGACCGATCCAGCCTCCGGACTCTAGCGTTTAAACTTAAG
CTTGCCACCATGGGCGCCATCATACACGCGGCCGCAATCATCGGTCCGGGTGGATCTGGAGGTGGAGGTT
CTGGAGGAGAAGAACTTTTGAGCAAGAATTATCATCTTGAGAACGAAGTGGCTCGTCTTAAGAAAGGTTC
TGGCAGTGGAGAAGAACTGCTTTCAAAGAATTACCACCTGGAAAATGAGGTAGCTAGACTGAAAAAGGGG
AGCGGAAGTGGGGAGGAGTTGCTGAGCAAAAATTATCATTTGGAGAACGAAGTAGCACGACTAAAGAAAG
GGTCCGGATCGGGTGAGGAGTTACTCTCGAAAAATTATCATCTCGAAAACGAAGTGGCTCGGCTAAAAAA
GGGCAGTGGTTCTGGAGAAGAGCTATTATCTAAAAACTACCACCTCGAAAATGAGGTGGCACGCTTAAAA
AAGGGAAGTGGCAGTGGTGAAGAGCTACTATCCAAGAATTATCATCTTGAGAACGAGGTAGCGCGTTTGA
AGAAGGGTTCCGGCTCAGGAGAGGAACTGCTCTCGAAGAACTATCATCTTGAAAATGAGGTCGCTCGATT
AAAAAAGGGATCGGGCAGTGGTGAGGAACTACTTTCAAAGAATTACCACCTCGAAAACGAAGTAGCTCGA
TTAAAGAAAGGTTCAGGGTCGGGTGAAGAATTACTGAGTAAAAATTATCATCTGGAAAATGAGGTAGCGA
GACTAAAAAAGGGGAGTGGTTCTGGCGAAGAGTTGCTATCGAAAAATTATCATCTTGAGAACGAAGTTGC
TAGGCTCAAAAAGGGCTCAGGCTCAGGCGAGGAGTTGCTCTCGAAAAACTACCACTTGGAAAATGAGGTC
GCGAGGTTGAAAAAGGGGAGCGGGTCGGGCGAGGAGTTATTGAGCAAAAACTATCATTTAGAGAACGAAG
TCGCGCGCTTAAAGAAAGGCTCGGGCTCGGGCGAAGAACTCTTATCGAAGAACTACCACCTCGAAAATGA
GGTCGCCAGGTTGAAAAAGGGCAGTGGCAGCGGGGAGGAACTCTTGAGCAAGAACTACCACTTGGAGAAT
GAGGTCGCGAGATTGAAGAAAGGGTCGGGGAGCGGCGAGGAATTGCTCAGCAAGAATTATCATTTGGAGA
ACGAAGTCGCCAGGCTCAAGAAAGGCTCGGGGTCGGGGGAGGAATTGTTGAGTAAAAACTACCACTTGGA
AAATGAAGTCGCCAGGCTCAAAAAAGGGAGTGGGAGCGGCGAAGAGTTATTGAGCAAAAATTACCACTTG
GAGAACGAAGTGGCAAGGCTCAAGAAAGGGAGCGGCAGCGGGGAGGAGCTCTTATCGAAGAACTACCACT
TAGAGAATGAAGTCGCCCGCTTGAAGAAAGGCTCGGGGAGCGGGGAAGAGCTCTTGAGCAAGAACTACCA
CTTGGAAAATGAGGTGGCGCGCTTGAAGAAAGGGAGCGGGAGCGGGGAAGAGTTACTATCTAAGAATTAT
CATCTCGAGAACGAGGTGGCTCGACTAAAGAAGGGCTCCGGCAGTGGGGAGGAACTCCTGTCGAAGAACT
ATCATCTTGAAAATGAGGTTGCAAGACTTAAAAAGGGGTCCGGATCAGGTGAGGAACTACTCAGTAAGAA
TTACCACCTGGAAAACGAAGTTGCACGTTTGAAGAAAGGATCAGGATCAGGCGAAGAACTGCTCTCAAAA
GATTATCATTTGGAAAATGAGGTTGCACGTTTAAAAAAGGGAAGTGGCAGTGGTGAGGAACTTCTGTCGA
AAAATTATCATCTCGAGAATGAAGTAGCCCGACTTAAAAAGGGTTCTGGCTCGGGTCAGCGGCCGCAGGC
GGGGCAGTGGGTCAGGACCGTGGCGCTGTTGGCGGCCAGGCGGCATTGGCGGCGGTCCTCGCAGCAGCAA
TTGCTGGGGACGCTGAAGCATGCTCCAGTCTATTCATACCAATGCCTAGTGGTGTCCAGAAGTCTCAGTT
CTGTGGAATATGAGCCTAAAGAAAAGACTTTTGATAAAATTCTCATTGCTAACAGAGGAGAAATTGCCTG
TAGGGTTATTAAAACTTGCAAGAAGATGGGCATCAAGACAGTTGCCATTCACAGTGATGTTGATGCCAGT
TCTGTTCACGTGAAAATGGCGGATGAGGCTGTCTGTGTTGGCCCAGCTCCCACCAGTAAAAGCTACCTCA
ACATGGATGCCATCATGGAAGCCATTAAGAAAACCAGGGCCCAAGCTGTACACCCAGGGTATGGATTCCT
GTCAGAAAACAAAGAGTTTGCAAAGCGTCTGGCAGCAGAAGATGTCACTTTCATTGGACCTGATACTCAT
GCTATTCAAGCCATGGGTGACAAGATAGAAAGCAAACTATTAGCCAAGAGAGCAAAGGTCAACACAATCC
CTGGTTTTGATGGGGTAGTAAAGGATGCAGATGAAGCTGTCAGAATTGCAAGGGAAATTGGCTACCCTGT
GATGATCAAGGCCTCAGCAGGCGGTGGTGGGAAAGGCATGCGCATCGCCTGGGATGACGAAGAGACCAGG
GATGGCTTTAGATTTTCATCCCAGGAAGCTGCTTCTAGTTTTGGTGATGATAGACTACTAATAGAAAAAT
TTATCGATAACCCTCGTCATATAGAAATCCAGGTTTTAGGGGATAAACATGGCAATGCTCTGTGGCTCAA
TGAGAGGGAGTGCTCGATCCAGAGAAGGAACCAGAAGGTGGTAGAGGAGGCGCCAAGCATTTTTCTGGAT
CCTGAAACTCGCCAAGCAATGGGAGAGCAGGCCGTGGCTTTGGCTAAAGCCGTGAAGTATTCTTCTGCTG
GAACTGTGGAATTTCTTGTGGACTCCCAGAAGAATTTTTACTTCTTGGAGATGAATACAAGACTACAGGT
CGAACATCCTGTCACAGAGTGCATTACTGGCCTGGACTTAGTCCAAGAAATGATCCTTGTTGCTAAGGGT
TACCCACTCAGGCACAAGCAAGAGGATATTCCCATCAGTGGCTGGGCAGTTGAATGTCGGGTTTATGCTG
AGGACCCCTACAAGTCTTTCGGTTTACCGTCTATTGGGAGGCTGTCCCAGTACCAAGAGCCGATACATCT
ACCTGGTGTCCGAGTTGACAGTGGCATCCAACCAGGAAGTGACATCAGCATCTATTATGATCCTATGATT
TCAAAGCTAGTCACATATGGGTCTGACAGAGCAGAAGCCCTGAAGAGGATGGAAGACGCACTGGACAATT
ATGTGATCCGGGGTGTTACACACAACATCCCATTGCTCCGGGAGGTGATAATCAACACACGTTTTGTGAA
AGGAGACATCAGCACTAAGTTTCTCTCTGATGTGTATCCTGATGGCTTCAAAGGGCACACGTTAACACTG
AGTGAGAGAAACCAGTTATTGGCCATTGCATCATCTGTATTTGTGGCATCCCAGCTACGAGCTCAGCGCT
TCCAAGAACATTCAAGAGTACCAGTTATTAGGCCTGATGTGGCTAAGTGGGAGCTCTCGGTAAAGTTACA
TGATGAAGATCATACTGTCGTGGCATCTAACAATGGGCCGGCATTTACCGTGGAAGTTGATGGCTCGAAA
CTAAATGTGACCAGTACGTGGAACCTGGCGTCACCCTTATTGTCTGTCAACGTTGATGGCACGCAGAGGA
CTGTGCAGTGTCTTTCTCGGGAAGCAGGTGGAAACATGAGCATCCAGTTTCTTGGCACAGTGTACAAAGT
GCACATTTTAACCAAGCTTGCTGCAGAGCTGAACAAATTCATGCTTGAAAAAGTGCCCAAGGACACCAGC
AGCACTCTGTGCTCCCCGATGCCTGGAGTGGTGGTGGCCGTTTCTGTCAAGCCTGGAGACATGGTAGCAG
AAGGTCAGGAAATCTGTGTGATTGAAGCTATGAAAATGCAGAACAGTATGACAGCTGGGAAAATGGGCAA
GGTGAAATTGGTGCACTGCAAAGCTGGAGACACAGTTGGTGAAGGAGACCTGCTTGTGGAGCTGGAAATC
TAACGACACGATTCGAAGATCGCATCGCTAGCCCGGTTGTACAGGTACCGGATCCTAAGGTACCTAATTG
CCTAGAAAGGAGCAGACGATATGGCGTCGCTCCCTGCAGGTCGACTCTAGAAACCAGCAGAGCATATGGG
CTCGCTGGCTGCAGTATTCCCGGGTTCATTAGATCCTAAGGTACCTAATTGCCTAGAAAGGAGCAGACGA
TATGGCGTCGCTCCCTGCAGGTCGACTCTAGAAACCAGCAGAGCATATGGGCTCGCTGGCTGCAGTATTC
CCGGGTTCATTAGATCCTAAGGTACCTAATTGCCTAGAAAGGAGCAGACGATATGGCGTCGCTCCCTGCA
GGTCGACTCTAGAAACCAGCAGAGCATATGGGCTCGCTGGCTGCAGTATTCCCGGGTTCATTAGATCCTA
AGGTACCTAATTGCCTAGAAAGGAGCAGACGATATGGCGTCGCTCCCTGCAGGTCGACTCTAGAAACCAG
CAGAGCATATGGGCTCGCTGGCTGCAGTATTCCCGGGTTCATTAGATCCTAAGGTACCTAATTGCCTAGA
AAGGAGCAGACGATATGGCGTCGCTCCCTGCAGGTCGACTCTAGAAACCAGCAGAGCATATGGGCTCGCT
GGCTGCAGTATTCCCGGGTTCATTAGATCCTAAGGTACCTAATTGCCTAGAAAGGAGCAGACGATATGGC
GTCGCTCCCTGCAGGTCGACTCTAGAAACCAGCAGAGCATATGGGCTCGCTGGCTGCAGTATTCCCGGGT
TCATTAGATCCTAAGGTACCTAATTGCCTAGAAAGGAGCAGACGATATGGCGTCGCTCCCTGCAGGTCGA
CTCTAGAAACCAGCAGAGCATATGGGCTCGCTGGCTGCAGTATTCCCGGGTTCATTAGATCCTAAGGTAC
CTAATTGCCTAGAAAGGAGCAGACGATATGGCGTCGCTCCCTGCAGGTCGACTCTAGAAACCAGCAGAGC
ATATGGGCTCGCTGGCTGCAGTATTCCCGGGTTCATTAGATCCTAAGGTACCTAATTGCCTAGAAAGGAG
CAGACGATATGGCGTCGCTCCCTGCAGGTCGACTCTAGAAACCAGCAGAGCATATGGGCTCGCTGGCTGC
AGTATTCCCGGGTTCATTAGATCCTAAGGTACCTAATTGCCTAGAAAGGAGCAGACGATATGGCGTCGCT
CCCTGCAGGTCGACTCTAGAAACCAGCAGAGCATATGGGCTCGCTGGCTGCAGTATTCCCGGGTTCATTA
GATCCTAAGGTACCTAATTGCCTAGAAAGGAGCAGACGATATGGCGTCGCTCCCTGCAGGTCGACTCTAG
AAACCAGCAGAGCATATGGGCTCGCTGGCTGCAGTATTCCCGGGTTCATTAGATCCTAAGGTACCTAATT
GCCTAGAAAGGAGCAGACGATATGGCGTCGCTCCCTGCAGGTCGACTCTAGAAACCAGCAGAGCATATGG
GCTCGCTGGCTGCAGTATTCCCGGGTTCATTAGATCTCGCGAAGGGCGAATTCACGAGGCGCGCCCGGAT
CGCGATCGCAATCTTAATTAACTCGAGTCTAGAGGGCCCGTTTAAACCCGCTGATCAGCCTCGACTGTGC
CTTCTAGTTGCCAGCCATCTGTTGTTTGCCCCTCCCCCGTGCCTTCCTTGACCCTGGAAGGTGCCACTCC
CACTGTCCTTTCCTAATAAAATGAGGAAATTGCATCGCATTGTCTGAGTAGGTGTCATTCTATTCTGGGG
GGTGGGGTGGGGCAGGACAGCAAGGGGGAGGATTGGGAAGACAATAGCAGGCATGCTGGGGATGCGGTGG
GCTCTATGGCTTCTGAGGCGGAAAGAACCAGCTGGGGCTCTAGGGGGTATCCCC
[124 nt withheld, positions 6845-6968]
C
[91 nt withheld, positions 6970-7060]
A
[49 nt withheld, positions 7062-7110]
CCTTTGACGTTGGAGTCCACGTTCTTT
[37 nt withheld, positions 7138-7174]
ACCCTATCTCGGTCTATTCTTTTGATTTATAAGGGATTTTGCCGATTTCGGCCTATTGGTTAAAAAATGA
GCTGATTTAACAAAAATTTAACGCGAATTAATTCTGTGGAATGTGTGTCAGTTAGGGTGTGGAAAGTCCC
CAGGCTCCCCAGCAGGCAGAAGTATGCAAAGCATGCATCTCAATTAGTCAGCAACCAGGTGTGGAAAGTC
CCCAGGCTCCCCAGCAGGCAGAAGTATGCAAAGCATGCATCTCAATTAGTCAGCAACCATAGTCCCGCCC
CTAACTCCGCCCATCCCGCCCCTAACTCCGCCCAGTTCCGCCCATTCTCCGCCCCATGGCTGACTAATTT
TTTTTATTTATGCAGAGGCCGAGGCCGCCTCTGCCTCTGAGCTATTCCAGAAGTAGTGAGGAGGCTTTTT
TGGAGGCCTAGGCTTTTGCAAAAAGCTCCCGGGAGCTTGTATATCCATTTTCGGATCTGATCAGCACGTG
TTGACAATTAATCATCGGCATAGTATATCGGCATAGTATAATACGACAAGGTGAGGAACTAAACCATGGC
CAAGTTGACCAGTGCCGTTCCGGTGCTCACCGCGCGCGACGTCGCCGGAGCGGTCGAGTTCTGGACCGAC
CGGCTCGGGTTCTCCCGGGACTTCGTGGAGGACGACTTCGCCGGTGTGGTCCGGGACGACGTGACCCTGT
TCATCAGCGCGGTCCAGGACCAGGTGGTGCCGGACAACACCCTGGCCTGGGTGTGGGTGCGCGGCCTGGA
CGAGCTGTACGCCGAGTGGTCGGAGGTCGTGTCCACGAACTTCCGGGACGCCTCCGGGCCGGCCATGACC
GAGATCGGCGAGCAGCCGTGGGGGCGGGAGTTCGCCCTGCGCGACCCGGCCGGCAACTGCGTGCACTTCG
TGGCCGAGGAGCAGGACTGACACGTGCTACGAGATTTCGATTCCACCGCCGCCTTCTATGAAAGGTTGGG
CTTCGGAATCGTTTTCCGGGACGCCGGCTGGATGATCCTCCAGCGCGGGGATCTCATGCTGGAGTTCTTC
GCCCACCCCAACTTGTTTATTGCAGCTTATAATGGTTACAAATAAAGCAATAGCATCACAAATTTCACAA
ATAAAGCATTTTTTTCACTGCATTCTAGTTGTGGTTTGTCCAAACTCATCAATGTATCTTATCATGTCTG
TATACCGTCGACCTCTAGCTAGAGCTTGGCGTAATCATGGTCATAGCTGTTTCCTGTGTGAAATTGTTAT
CCGCTCACAATTCCACACAACATACGAGCCGGAAGCATAAAGTGTAAAGCCTGGGGTGCCTAATGAGTGA
GCTAACTCACATTAATTGCGTTGCGCTCACTGCCCGCTTTCCAGTCGGGAAACCTGTCGTGCCAGCTGCA
TTAATGAATCGGCCAACGCGCGGGGAGAGGCGGTTTGCGTATTGGGCGCTCTTCCGCTTCCTCGCTCACT
GACTCGCTGCGCTCGGTCGTTCGGCTGCGGCGAGCGGTATCAGCTCACTCAAAGGCGGTAATACGGTTAT
CCACAGAATCAGGGGATAACGCAGGAAAGAACATGTGAGCAAAAGGCCAGCAAAAGGCCAGGAACCGTAA
AAAGGCCGCGTTGCTGGCGTTTTTCCATAGGCTCCGCCCCCCTGACGAGCATCACAAAAATCGACGCTCA
AGTCAGAGGTGGCGAAACCCGACAGGACTATAAAGATACCAGGCGTTTCCCCCTGGAAGCTCCCTCGTGC
GCTCTCCTGTTCCGACCCTGCCGCTTACCGGATACCTGTCCGCCTTTCTCCCTTCGGGAAGCGTGGCGCT
TTCTCATAGCTCACGCTGTAGGTATCTCAGTTCGGTGTAGGTCGTTCGCTCCAAGCTGGGCTGTGTGCAC
GAACCCCCCGTTCAGCCCGACCGCTGCGCCTTATCCGGTAACTATCGTCTTGAGTCCAACCCGGTAAGAC
ACGACTTATCGCCACTGGCAGCAGCCACTGGTAACAGGATTAGCAGAGCGAGGTATGTAGGCGGTGCTAC
AGAGTTCTTGAAGTGGTGGCCTAACTACGGCTACACTAGAAGAACAGTATTTGGTATCTGCGCTCTGCTG
AAGCCAGTTACCTTCGGAAAAAGAGTTGGTAGCTCTTGATCCGGCAAACAAACCACCGCTGGTAGCGGTG
GTTTTTTTGTTTGCAAGCAGCAGATTACGCGCAGAAAAAAAGGATCTCAAGAAGATCCTTTGATCTTTTC
TACGGGGTCTGACGCTCAGTGGAACGAAAACTCACGTTAAGGGATTTTGGTCATGAGATTATCAAAAAGG
ATCTTCACCTAGATCCTTTTAAATTAAAAATGAAGTTTTAAATCAATCTAAAGTATATATGAGTAAACTT
GGTCTGACAGTTACCAATGCTTAATCAGTGAGGCACCTATCTCAGCGATCTGTCTATTTCGTTCATCCAT
AGTTGCCTGACTCCCCGTCGTGTAGATAACTACGATACGGGAGGGCTTACCATCTGGCCCCAGTGCTGCA
ATGATACCGCGAGACCCACGCTCACCGGCTCCAGATTTATCAGCAATAAACCAGCCAGCCGGAAGGGCCG
AGCGCAGAAGTGGTCCTGCAACTTTATCCGCCTCCATCCAGTCTATTAATTGTTGCCGGGAAGCTAGAGT
AAGTAGTTCGCCAGTTAATAGTTTGCGCAACGTTGTTGCCATTGCTACAGGCATCGTGGTGTCACGCTCG
TCGTTTGGTATGGCTTCATTCAGCTCCGGTTCCCAACGATCAAGGCGAGTTACATGATCCCCCATGTTGT
GCAAAAAAGCGGTTAGCTCCTTCGGTCCTCCGATCGTTGTCAGAAGTAAGTTGGCCGCAGTGTTATCACT
CATGGTTATGGCAGCACTGCATAATTCTCTTACTGTCATGCCATCCGTAAGATGCTTTTCTGTGACTGGT
GAGTACTCAACCAAGTCATTCTGAGAATAGTGTATGCGGCGACCGAGTTGCTCTTGCCCGGCGTCAATAC
GGGATAATACCGCGCCACATAGCAGAACTTTAAAAGTGCTCATCATTGGAAAACGTTCTTCGGGGCGAAA
ACTCTCAAGGATCTTACCGCTGTTGAGATCCAGTTCGATGTAACCCACTCGTGCACCCAACTGATCTTCA
GCATCTTTTACTTTCACCAGCGTTTCTGGGTGAGCAAAAACAGGAAGGCAAAATGCCGCAAAAAAGGGAA
TAAGGGCGACACGGAAATGTTGAATACTCATACTCTTCCTTTTTCAATATTATTGAAGCATTTATCAGGG
TTATTGTCTCATGAGCGGATACATATTTGAATGTATTTAGAAAAATAAACAAATAGGGGTTCCGCGCACA
TTTCCCCGAAAAGTGCCACCTGACGTC
